Addgene plasmid #207344: pCMV5D HA-Δ37, 115-133, 204-217 PPM1H
Purpose: Mammalian expression of HA-Δ37, 115-133, 204-217 PPM1H
Depositing lab: Suzanne Pfeffer. Depositing organization: Stanford University. Publication: Genome-wide screen reveals Rab12 GTPase as a critical activator of Parkinson's disease-linked LRRK2 kinase. Dhekne HS, Tonelli F, Yeshaw WM, Chiang CY, Limouse C, Jaimon E, Purlyte E, Alessi DR, Pfeffer SR. Elife. 2023 Oct 24;12:e87098. doi: 10.7554/eLife.87098. PubMed 37874635.
Backbone
  Vector backbone: pCMV5D
  Vector type: Mammalian Expression
Growth in bacteria
  Bacterial resistance: Ampicillin, 100 μg/mL
  Growth temperature: 37°C
  Growth strain: DH5alpha
  Copy number: High Copy
Gene/Insert
  Gene/Insert name: PPM1H
  Species: H. sapiens (human)
  Mutation: Δ37, Δ115-133, Δ204-217
  Entrez Gene: PPM1H (a.k.a. ARHCL1, NERPP-2C, URCC2)
  Tag / fusion protein: HA (N terminal on insert)
  Cloning method: Gibson Cloning
  Sequencing primers: 5′ n/a
Terms and licenses: Academic/Nonprofit Terms; Industry Terms: Not Available to Industry
How to cite: pCMV5D HA-Δ37, 115-133, 204-217 PPM1H was a gift from Suzanne Pfeffer (Addgene plasmid # 207344 ; http://n2t.net/addgene:207344 ; RRID:Addgene_207344)
