[The description below was written by a language model from this plasmid's Addgene catalogue record and pLannotate feature annotations shown in this document.]
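Description:
pCMV5D HA-Δ37, 115-133, 204-217 PPM1H is a mammalian expression plasmid of about 6.4 kb, built by Gibson cloning in the pCMV5D backbone, that expresses an HA-tagged deletion mutant of human PPM1H. It is propagated in E. coli from a high-copy ColE1/pUC-type origin under ampicillin selection (AmpR with its bla promoter). The backbone also carries residual bacterial elements: a bom fragment, a partial f1 origin, and lac promoter/operator sequences.

The payload is a PPM1H coding sequence lacking three regions, listed as Δ37, Δ115-133 and Δ204-217. It is driven by the human cytomegalovirus immediate-early enhancer and promoter and terminated by the bovine growth hormone polyadenylation signal. The catalogue lists an N-terminal HA tag, and the annotation finds an HA-type match just upstream of the PPM1H reading frame. A second short HA-like match lies just downstream of the insert; the record does not say whether it is in frame and translated.

Downstream of the expression cassette, the table shows an FRT site directly preceding a hygromycin phosphotransferase gene, followed by a ble fragment and an SV40 poly(A) signal. Only a very short SV40 promoter fragment lies nearby. This layout resembles Flp-recombinase integration vectors, in which a promoterless HygR becomes expressed only after FRT-mediated insertion at a genomic site, but the catalogue entry does not mention this use.

The stated purpose is simply mammalian expression of the mutant protein. The associated publication is a genome-wide screen that identified Rab12 as an activator of the Parkinson's disease-linked kinase LRRK2. The specific functional consequence of the three deletions is not given in the record.
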