Features (pLannotate 1.2.2; 20 found; start..end, strand, type, name):
     28..80      -  misc_feature   bom (fragment): basis of mobility region from pBR322
    235..614     +  enhancer       CMV enhancer: human cytomegalovirus immediate early enhancer
    616..815     +  promoter       CMV promoter: human cytomegalovirus (CMV) immediate early promoter
    863..888     +  CDS            3xHA (fragment): three tandem HA epitope tags
    896..2227    +  CDS            PPM1H (fragment): PPM1H_HUMAN - Also known as ARHCL1, KIAA1157, URCC2. Experimental evidence at protein level: Swiss-Prot protein existence level 1. Dephosphorylates CDKN1B at 'Thr-187', thus removing a signal for proteasomal degradation. From Homo sapiens (Human).
   2240..2265    +  CDS            3xHA (fragment): three tandem HA epitope tags
   2313..2537    +  polyA_signal   bGH poly(A) signal: bovine growth hormone polyadenylation signal
   2541..2562    +  promoter       SV40 promoter (fragment): SV40 enhancer and early promoter
   2583..2816    +  rep_origin     f1 ori (fragment) (sequence partly withheld): f1 bacteriophage origin of replication; arrow indicates direction of (+) strand synthesis
   2821..2868    +  protein_bind   FRT: FLP-mediated recombination occurs in the 8-bp core sequence TCTAGAAA (Turan and Bode, 2011). FLP recombinase from the Saccharomyces cerevisiae 2μ plasmid
   2876..3898    +  CDS            HygR: hygromycin B phosphotransferase confers resistance to hygromycin
   3908..4033    +  CDS            ble (fragment): BLE_KLEPN - Experimental evidence at protein level: Swiss-Prot protein existence level 1. Binding protein with a strong affinity to the bleomycin family of antibiotics. Binds to CL990; an antimitotic-antibiotic compound. From Klebsiella pneumoniae.
   4028..4149    +  polyA_signal   SV40 poly(A) signal: SV40 polyadenylation signal
   4222..4238    -  protein_bind   lac operator: The lac repressor binds to the lac operator to inhibit transcription in E. coli. This inhibition can be relieved by adding lactose or isopropyl-β-D-thiogalactopyranoside (IPTG). lac repressor encoded by lacI
   4246..4276    -  promoter       lac promoter: promoter for the E. coli lac operon
   4291..4312    -  protein_bind   CAP binding site: CAP binding activates transcription in the presence of cAMP. E. coli catabolite activator protein
   4325..4417    -  CDS            lacI (fragment): lac repressor; lacI; The lac repressor binds to the lac operator to inhibit transcription in E. coli. This inhibition can be relieved by adding lactose or isopropyl-β-D-thiogalactopyranoside (IPTG).
   4600..5188    -  rep_origin     ori: high-copy-number ColE1/pMB1/pBR322/pUC origin of replication
   5359..6219    -  CDS            AmpR: β-lactamase; bla; confers resistance to ampicillin, carbenicillin, and related antibiotics
   6220..6324    -  promoter       AmpR promoter: bla
>Addgene plasmid #207344 | pCMV5D HA-Δ37, 115-133, 204-217 PPM1H | addgene full sequence | sequence record 412902 | Addgene NGS Result
GACGGATCGGGAGATCTCCCGATCCCCTATGGTGCACTCTCAGTACAATCTGCTCTGATGCCGCATAGTT
AAGCCAGTATCTGCTCCCTGCTTGTGTGTTGGAGGTCGCTGAGTAGTGCGCGAGCAAAATTTAAGCTACA
ACAAGGCAAGGCTTGACCGACAATTGCATGAAGAATCTGCTTAGGGTTAGGCGTTTTGCGCTGCTTCGCG
ATGTACGGGCCAGATATACGCGTTGACATTGATTATTGACTAGTTATTAATAGTAATCAATTACGGGGTC
ATTAGTTCATAGCCCATATATGGAGTTCCGCGTTACATAACTTACGGTAAATGGCCCGCCTGGCTGACCG
CCCAACGACCCCCGCCCATTGACGTCAATAATGACGTATGTTCCCATAGTAACGCCAATAGGGACTTTCC
ATTGACGTCAATGGGTGGAGTATTTACGGTAAACTGCCCACTTGGCAGTACATCAAGTGTATCATATGCC
AAGTCCGCCCCCTATTGACGTCAATGACGGTAAATGGCCCGCCTGGCATTATGCCCAGTACATGACCTTA
CGGGACTTTCCTACTTGGCAGTACATCTACGTATTAGTCATCGCTATTACCATGGTGATGCGGTTTTGGC
AGTACACCAATGGGCGTGGATAGCGGTTTGACTCACGGGGATTTCCAAGTCTCCACCCCATTGACGTCAA
TGGGAGTTTGTTTTGGCACCAAAATCAACGGGACTTTCCAAAATGTCGTAATAACCCCGCCCCGTTGACG
CAAATGGGCGGTAGGCGTGTACGGTGGGAGGTCTATATAAGCAGAGCTCGTTTAGTGAACCGTCAGAATT
GGCCACCGGATCTGCCGCCATGTACCCATACGATGTGCCAGATTACGCCGGATCCCGTTTCCCCTACGGG
CGGCCAGAGTTCCTGGGGCTGTCTCAGGACGAGGTGGAGTGCAGCGCCGACCACATCGCCCGCCCCATCC
TCATCCTCAAGGAGACTCGGCGGCTGCCCTGGGCCACTGGCTACGCAGAGGTTATCAATGCCGGGAAGAG
CACACACAATGAAGACCAAGCCAGCTGTGAGGTGCTCACTGTGAAGAAGAAGGCAGGGGCCGTGACCTCA
ACCCCAAAGGAGAACTCGGAATCCGAGGGTGTTTCCTGCCACTATTGGTCGCTGTTTGACGGGCACGCGG
GGTCCGGGGCCGCGGTGGTGGCGTCACGCCTGCTGCAGCACCACATCACGGAGCAGCTGCAGGACATCGT
GGACATCCTGAAGAACTCCGCCGTCCTGCCCCCTACCTGCCTGGGGGAGGAGCCTGAGAACACGCCCGCC
AACAGCGCCCCGGGCTCCCCCAGCACGCCCCCCACACGCTTCTTTACCGAGAAGAAGATTCCCCATGAGT
GCCTGGTCATCGGAGCGCTTGAAAGTGCATTCAAGGAAATGGACCTACAGATAGAACGAGAGAGGAGTTC
ATATAATATATCTGGTGGCTGCACGGCCCTCATTGTGATTTGCCTTTTGGGGAAGCTGTATGTTGCAAAT
GCTGGGGATAGCAGGGCCATAATCATCAGAAATGGAGAAATTATCCCCATGTCTTCAGAATTTACCCCCG
AGACGGAGCGCCAGCGACTTCAGTACCTGGCATTCATGCAGCCTCACTTGCTGGGAAATGAGTTCACACA
TTTGGAGTTTCCAAGGAGAGTACAGAGAAAGGAGCTTGGAAAGAAGATGCTCTACAGGGACTTTAATATG
ACAGGCTGGGCATACAAAACCATTGAGGATGAGGACTTGAAGTTCCCCCTTATATATGGAGAAGGCAAGA
AGGCCCGGGTAATGGCAACTATTGGAGTGACCAGGGGACTTGGGGACCATGACCTGAAGGTGCATGACTC
CAACATCTACATTAAACCATTCCTGTCTTCAGCTCCAGAGGTAAGAATCTACGATCTTTCAAAATATGAT
CATGGATCAGATGATGTGCTGATCTTGGCCACTGATGGACTCTGGGACGTTTTATCAAATGAAGAAGTAG
CAGAAGCAATCACTCAGTTTCTTCCTAACTGTGATCCAGATGATCCTCACAGGTACACACTGGCAGCTCA
GGACCTGGTGATGCGTGCCCGGGGTGTGCTGAAGGACAGAGGATGGCGGATATCTAATGACCGACTGGGC
TCAGGAGACGACATTTCTGTATATGTCATTCCTTTAATACATGGAAACAAGCTGTCATGAGCGGCCGCTT
ACCCATACGATGTGCCAGATTACGCCTAAGTCGAGTCTAGAGGGCCCGTTTAAACCCGCTGATCAGCCTC
GACTGTGCCTTCTAGTTGCCAGCCATCTGTTGTTTGCCCCTCCCCCGTGCCTTCCTTGACCCTGGAAGGT
GCCACTCCCACTGTCCTTTCCTAATAAAATGAGGAAATTGCATCGCATTGTCTGAGTAGGTGTCATTCTA
TTCTGGGGGGTGGGGTGGGGCAGGACAGCAAGGGGGAGGATTGGGAAGACAATAGCAGGCATGCTGGGGA
TGCGGTGGGCTCTATGGCTTCTGAGGCGGAAAGAACCAGCTGGGGCTCTAGGGGGTATCCCC
[124 nt withheld, positions 2583-2706]
C
[91 nt withheld, positions 2708-2798]
AGGGTGATGGTTCACGTACCTAGAAGTTCCTATTCCGAAGTTCCTATTCTCTAGAAAGTATAGGAACTTC
CTTGGCCAAAAAGCCTGAACTCACCGCGACGTCTGTCGAGAAGTTTCTGATCGAAAAGTTCGACAGCGTC
TCCGACCTGATGCAGCTCTCGGAGGGCGAAGAATCTCGTGCTTTCAGCTTCGATGTAGGAGGGCGTGGAT
ATGTCCTGCGGGTAAATAGCTGCGCCGATGGTTTCTACAAAGATCGTTATGTTTATCGGCACTTTGCATC
GGCCGCGCTCCCGATTCCGGAAGTGCTTGACATTGGGGAGTTCAGCGAGAGCCTGACCTATTGCATCTCC
CGCCGTGCACAGGGTGTCACGTTGCAAGACCTGCCTGAAACCGAACTGCCCGCTGTTCTGCAGCCGGTCG
CGGAGGCCATGGATGCGATCGCTGCGGCCGATCTTAGCCAGACGAGCGGGTTCGGCCCATTCGGACCGCA
AGGAATCGGTCAATACACTACATGGCGTGATTTCATATGCGCGATTGCTGATCCCCATGTGTATCACTGG
CAAACTGTGATGGACGACACCGTCAGTGCGTCCGTCGCGCAGGCTCTCGATGAGCTGATGCTTTGGGCCG
AGGACTGCCCCGAAGTCCGGCACCTCGTGCACGCGGATTTCGGCTCCAACAATGTCCTGACGGACAATGG
CCGCATAACAGCGGTCATTGACTGGAGCGAGGCGATGTTCGGGGATTCCCAATACGAGGTCGCCAACATC
TTCTTCTGGAGGCCGTGGTTGGCTTGTATGGAGCAGCAGACGCGCTACTTCGAGCGGAGGCATCCGGAGC
TTGCAGGATCGCCGCGGCTCCGGGCGTATATGCTCCGCATTGGTCTTGACCAACTCTATCAGAGCTTGGT
TGACGGCAATTTCGATGATGCAGCTTGGGCGCAGGGTCGATGCGACGCAATCGTCCGATCCGGAGCCGGG
ACTGTCGGGCGTACACAAATCGCCCGCAGAAGCGCGGCCGTCTGGACCGATGGCTGTGTAGAAGTACTCG
CCGATAGTGGAAACCGACGCCCCAGCACTCGTCCGAGGGCAAAGGAATAGCACGTACTACGAGATTTCGA
TTCCACCGCCGCCTTCTATGAAAGGTTGGGCTTCGGAATCGTTTTCCGGGACGCCGGCTGGATGATCCTC
CAGCGCGGGGATCTCATGCTGGAGTTCTTCGCCCACCCCAACTTGTTTATTGCAGCTTATAATGGTTACA
AATAAAGCAATAGCATCACAAATTTCACAAATAAAGCATTTTTTTCACTGCATTCTAGTTGTGGTTTGTC
CAAACTCATCAATGTATCTTATCATGTCTGTATACCGTCGACCTCTAGCTAGAGCTTGGCGTAATCATGG
TCATAGCTGTTTCCTGTGTGAAATTGTTATCCGCTCACAATTCCACACAACATACGAGCCGGAAGCATAA
AGTGTAAAGCCTGGGGTGCCTAATGAGTGAGCTAACTCACATTAATTGCGTTGCGCTCACTGCCCGCTTT
CCAGTCGGGAAACCTGTCGTGCCAGCTGCATTAATGAATCGGCCAACGCGCGGGGAGAGGCGGTTTGCGT
ATTGGGCGCTCTTCCGCTTCCTCGCTCACTGACTCGCTGCGCTCGGTCGTTCGGCTGCGGCGAGCGGTAT
CAGCTCACTCAAAGGCGGTAATACGGTTATCCACAGAATCAGGGGATAACGCAGGAAAGAACATGTGAGC
AAAAGGCCAGCAAAAGGCCAGGAACCGTAAAAAGGCCGCGTTGCTGGCGTTTTTCCATAGGCTCCGCCCC
CCTGACGAGCATCACAAAAATCGACGCTCAAGTCAGAGGTGGCGAAACCCGACAGGACTATAAAGATACC
AGGCGTTTCCCCCTGGAAGCTCCCTCGTGCGCTCTCCTGTTCCGACCCTGCCGCTTACCGGATACCTGTC
CGCCTTTCTCCCTTCGGGAAGCGTGGCGCTTTCTCATAGCTCACGCTGTAGGTATCTCAGTTCGGTGTAG
GTCGTTCGCTCCAAGCTGGGCTGTGTGCACGAACCCCCCGTTCAGCCCGACCGCTGCGCCTTATCCGGTA
ACTATCGTCTTGAGTCCAACCCGGTAAGACACGACTTATCGCCACTGGCAGCAGCCACTGGTAACAGGAT
TAGCAGAGCGAGGTATGTAGGCGGTGCTACAGAGTTCTTGAAGTGGTGGCCTAACTACGGCTACACTAGA
AGAACAGTATTTGGTATCTGCGCTCTGCTGAAGCCAGTTACCTTCGGAAAAAGAGTTGGTAGCTCTTGAT
CCGGCAAACAAACCACCGCTGGTAGCGGTGGTTTTTTTGTTTGCAAGCAGCAGATTACGCGCAGAAAAAA
AGGATCTCAAGAAGATCCTTTGATCTTTTCTACGGGGTCTGACGCTCAGTGGAACGAAAACTCACGTTAA
GGGATTTTGGTCATGAGATTATCAAAAAGGATCTTCACCTAGATCCTTTTAAATTAAAAATGAAGTTTTA
AATCAATCTAAAGTATATATGAGTAAACTTGGTCTGACAGTTACCAATGCTTAATCAGTGAGGCACCTAT
CTCAGCGATCTGTCTATTTCGTTCATCCATAGTTGCCTGACTCCCCGTCGTGTAGATAACTACGATACGG
GAGGGCTTACCATCTGGCCCCAGTGCTGCAATGATACCGCGAGACCCACGCTCACCGGCTCCAGATTTAT
CAGCAATAAACCAGCCAGCCGGAAGGGCCGAGCGCAGAAGTGGTCCTGCAACTTTATCCGCCTCCATCCA
GTCTATTAATTGTTGCCGGGAAGCTAGAGTAAGTAGTTCGCCAGTTAATAGTTTGCGCAACGTTGTTGCC
ATTGCTACAGGCATCGTGGTGTCACGCTCGTCGTTTGGTATGGCTTCATTCAGCTCCGGTTCCCAACGAT
CAAGGCGAGTTACATGATCCCCCATGTTGTGCAAAAAAGCGGTTAGCTCCTTCGGTCCTCCGATCGTTGT
CAGAAGTAAGTTGGCCGCAGTGTTATCACTCATGGTTATGGCAGCACTGCATAATTCTCTTACTGTCATG
CCATCCGTAAGATGCTTTTCTGTGACTGGTGAGTACTCAACCAAGTCATTCTGAGAATAGTGTATGCGGC
GACCGAGTTGCTCTTGCCCGGCGTCAATACGGGATAATACCGCGCCACATAGCAGAACTTTAAAAGTGCT
CATCATTGGAAAACGTTCTTCGGGGCGAAAACTCTCAAGGATCTTACCGCTGTTGAGATCCAGTTCGATG
TAACCCACTCGTGCACCCAACTGATCTTCAGCATCTTTTACTTTCACCAGCGTTTCTGGGTGAGCAAAAA
CAGGAAGGCAAAATGCCGCAAAAAAGGGAATAAGGGCGACACGGAAATGTTGAATACTCATACTCTTCCT
TTTTCAATATTATTGAAGCATTTATCAGGGTTATTGTCTCATGAGCGGATACATATTTGAATGTATTTAG
AAAAATAAACAAATAGGGGTTCCGCGCACATTTCCCCGAAAAGTGCCACCTGACGTC
